>Addgene plasmid #110319 | pLKO.1-TRC.mKO2_shGLS | addgene full sequence | sequence record 218850 | Addgene NGS Result
TGTAGTCTTATGCAATACTCTTGTAGTCTTGCAACATGGTAACGATGAGTTAGCAACATGCCTTACAAGG
AGAGAAAAAGCACCGTGCATGCCGATTGGTGGAAGTAAGGTGGTACGATCGTGCCTTATTAGGAAGGCAA
CAGACGGGTCTGACATGGATTGGACGAACCACTGAATTGCCGCATTGCAGAGATATTGTATTTAAGTGCC
TAGCTCGATACATAAACGGGTCTCTCTGGTTAGACCAGATCTGAGCCTGGGAGCTCTCTGGCTAACTAGG
GAACCCACTGCTTAAGCCTCAATAAAGCTTGCCTTGAGTGCTTCAAGTAGTGTGTGCCCGTCTGTTGTGT
GACTCTGGTAACTAGAGATCCCTCAGACCCTTTTAGTCAGTGTGGAAAATCTCTAGCAGTGGCGCCCGAA
CAGGGACTTGAAAGCGAAAGGGAAACCAGAGGAGCTCTCTCGACGCAGGACTCGGCTTGCTGAAGCGCGC
ACGGCAAGAGGCGAGGGGCGGCGACTGGTGAGTACGCCAAAAATTTTGACTAGCGGAGGCTAGAAGGAGA
GAGATGGGTGCGAGAGCGTCAGTATTAAGCGGGGGAGAATTAGATCGCGATGGGAAAAAATTCGGTTAAG
GCCAGGGGGAAAGAAAAAATATAAATTAAAACATATAGTATGGGCAAGCAGGGAGCTAGAACGATTCGCA
GTTAATCCTGGCCTGTTAGAAACATCAGAAGGCTGTAGACAAATACTGGGACAGCTACAACCATCCCTTC
AGACAGGATCAGAAGAACTTAGATCATTATATAATACAGTAGCAACCCTCTATTGTGTGCATCAAAGGAT
AGAGATAAAAGACACCAAGGAAGCTTTAGACAAGATAGAGGAAGAGCAAAACAAAAGTAAGACCACCGCA
CAGCAAGCGGCCGCTGATCTTCAGACCTGGAGGAGGAGATATGAGGGACAATTGGAGAAGTGAATTATAT
AAATATAAAGTAGTAAAAATTGAACCATTAGGAGTAGCACCCACCAAGGCAAAGAGAAGAGTGGTGCAGA
GAGAAAAAAGAGCAGTGGGAATAGGAGCTTTGTTCCTTGGGTTCTTGGGAGCAGCAGGAAGCACTATGGG
CGCAGCGTCAATGACGCTGACGGTACAGGCCAGACAATTATTGTCTGGTATAGTGCAGCAGCAGAACAAT
TTGCTGAGGGCTATTGAGGCGCAACAGCATCTGTTGCAACTCACAGTCTGGGGCATCAAGCAGCTCCAGG
CAAGAATCCTGGCTGTGGAAAGATACCTAAAGGATCAACAGCTCCTGGGGATTTGGGGTTGCTCTGGAAA
ACTCATTTGCACCACTGCTGTGCCTTGGAATGCTAGTTGGAGTAATAAATCTCTGGAACAGATTTGGAAT
CACACGACCTGGATGGAGTGGGACAGAGAAATTAACAATTACACAAGCTTAATACACTCCTTAATTGAAG
AATCGCAAAACCAGCAAGAAAAGAATGAACAAGAATTATTGGAATTAGATAAATGGGCAAGTTTGTGGAA
TTGGTTTAACATAACAAATTGGCTGTGGTATATAAAATTATTCATAATGATAGTAGGAGGCTTGGTAGGT
TTAAGAATAGTTTTTGCTGTACTTTCTATAGTGAATAGAGTTAGGCAGGGATATTCACCATTATCGTTTC
AGACCCACCTCCCAACCCCGAGGGGACCCGACAGGCCCGAAGGAATAGAAGAAGAAGGTGGAGAGAGAGA
CAGAGACAGATCCATTCGATTAGTGAACGGATCTCGACGGTATCGATCACGAGACTAGCCTCGAGCGGCC
GCCCCCTTCACCGAGGGCCTATTTCCCATGATTCCTTCATATTTGCATATACGATACAAGGCTGTTAGAG
AGATAATTGGAATTAATTTGACTGTAAACACAAAGATATTAGTACAAAATACGTGACGTAGAAAGTAATA
ATTTCTTGGGTAGTTTGCAGTTTTAAAATTATGTTTTAAAATGGACTATCATATGCTTACCGTAACTTGA
AAGTATTTCGATTTCTTGGCTTTATATATCTTGTGGAAAGGACGAAACACCGGCAACTGGCCAAATTCAG
TCCTCGAGGACTGAATTTGGCCAGTTGTTTTTGAATTCTCGACCTCGAGACAAATGGCAGTATTCATCCA
CAATTTTAAAAGAAAAGGGGGGATTGGGGGGTACAGTGCAGGGGAAAGAATAGTAGACATAATAGCAACA
GACATACAAACTAAAGAATTACAAAAACAAATTACAAAAATTCAAAATTTTCGGGTTTATTACAGGGACA
GCAGAGATCCACTTTGGCCGCGGCTCGAGGGGGTTGGGGTTGCGCCTTTTCCAAGGCAGCCCTGGGTTTG
CGCAGGGACGCGGCTGCTCTGGGCGTGGTTCCGGGAAACGCAGCGGCGCCGACCCTGGGTCTCGCACATT
CTTCACGTCCGTTCGCAGCGTCACCCGGATCTTCGCCGCTACCCTTGTGGGCCCCCCGGCGACGCTTCCT
GCTCCGCCCCTAAGTCGGGAAGGTTCCTTGCGGTTCGCGGCGTGCCGGACGTGACAAACGGAAGCCGCAC
GTCTCACTAGTACCCTCGCAGACGGACAGCGCCAGGGAGCAATGGCAGCGCGCCGACCGCGATGGGCTGT
GGCCAATAGCGGCTGCTCAGCAGGGCGCGCCGAGAGCAGCGGCCGGGAAGGGGCGGTGCGGGAGGCGGGG
TGTGGGGCGGTAGTGTGGGCCCTGTTCCTGCCCGCGCGGTGTTCCGCATTCTGCAAGCCTCCGGAGCGCA
CGTCGGCAGTCGGCTCCCTCGTTGACCGAATCACCGACCTCTCTCCCCAGGGGGATCTACCATGGTGAGC
GTGATCAAGCCCGAGATGAAGATGAGGTACTACATGGACGGCTCCGTCAATGGGCATGAGTTCACAATCG
AGGGTGAGGGCACAGGCAGACCTTACGAGGGACATCAGGAGATGACACTGCGCGTCACAATGGCCGAGGG
CGGGCCAATGCCTTTCGCCTTCGACCTGGTGTCCCACGTGTTCTGTTACGGCCACAGAGTTTTTACCAAG
TACCCAGAAGAGATCCCAGACTATTTCAAGCAGGCCTTTCCTGAGGGCCTGTCCTGGGAGAGGTCCCTGG
AGTTCGAGGACGGCGGCTCCGCCTCCGTGAGCGCCCACATCAGCCTGAGGGGCAACACCTTCTACCACAA
GTCCAAGTTCACCGGCGTGAACTTCCCCGCCGACGGCCCCATCATGCAGAACCAGAGCGTGGACTGGGAG
CCCTCCACCGAGAAGATCACCGCCAGCGACGGCGTGCTGAAGGGCGACGTGACCATGTACCTGAAGCTGG
AGGGCGGCGGCAACCACAAGTGCCAGATGAAGACCACCTACAAGGCCGCCAAGGAGATCCTGGAGATGCC
CGGCGACCACTACATCGGCCACAGGCTGGTGAGGAAGACCGAGGGCAACATCACCGAGCAGGTGGAGGAC
GCCGTGGCCCACTCCGGTGGCGGAGGCTCGGGCGGAGGTGGGTCGGGTACCTTTAAGACCAATGACTTAC
AAGGCAGCTGTAGATCTTAGCCACTTTTTAAAAGAAAAGGGGGGACTGGAAGGGCTAATTCACTCCCAAC
GAAGACAAGATCTGCTTTTTGCTTGTACTGGGTCTCTCTGGTTAGACCAGATCTGAGCCTGGGAGCTCTC
TGGCTAACTAGGGAACCCACTGCTTAAGCCTCAATAAAGCTTGCCTTGAGTGCTTCAAGTAGTGTGTGCC
CGTCTGTTGTGTGACTCTGGTAACTAGAGATCCCTCAGACCCTTTTAGTCAGTGTGGAAAATCTCTAGCA
GTAGTAGTTCATGTCATCTTATTATTCAGTATTTATAACTTGCAAAGAAATGAATATCAGAGAGTGAGAG
GAACTTGTTTATTGCAGCTTATAATGGTTACAAATAAAGCAATAGCATCACAAATTTCACAAATAAAGCA
TTTTTTTCACTGCATTCTAGTTGTGGTTTGTCCAAACTCATCAATGTATCTTATCATGTCTGGCTCTAGC
TATCCCGCCCCTAACTCCGCCCATCCCGCCCCTAACTCCGCCCAGTTCCGCCCATTCTCCGCCCCATGGC
TGACTAATTTTTTTTATTTATGCAGAGGCCGAGGCCGCCTCGGCCTCTGAGCTATTCCAGAAGTAGTGAG
GAGGCTTTTTTGGAGGCCTAGGGACGTACCCAATTCGCCCTATAGTGAGTCGTATTACGCGCGCTCACTG
GCCGTCGTTTTACAACGTCGTGACTGGGAAAACCCTGGCGTTACCCAACTTAATCGCCTTGCAGCACATC
CCCCTTTCGCCAGCTGGCGTAATAGCGAAGAGGCCCGCACCGATCGCCCTTCCCAACAGTTGCGCAGCCT
GAATGGCGAATGGG
[124 nt withheld, positions 4425-4548]
C
[91 nt withheld, positions 4550-4640]
A
[49 nt withheld, positions 4642-4690]
CCTTTGACGTTGGAGTCCACGTTCTTT
[37 nt withheld, positions 4718-4754]
ACCCTATCTCGGTCTATTCTTTTGATTTATAAGGGATTTTGCCGATTTCGGCCTATTGGTTAAAAAATGA
GCTGATTTAACAAAAATTTAACGCGAATTTTAACAAAATATTAACGCTTACAATTTAGGTGGCACTTTTC
GGGGAAATGTGCGCGGAACCCCTATTTGTTTATTTTTCTAAATACATTCAAATATGTATCCGCTCATGAG
ACAATAACCCTGATAAATGCTTCAATAATATTGAAAAAGGAAGAGTATGAGTATTCAACATTTCCGTGTC
GCCCTTATTCCCTTTTTTGCGGCATTTTGCCTTCCTGTTTTTGCTCACCCAGAAACGCTGGTGAAAGTAA
AAGATGCTGAAGATCAGTTGGGTGCACGAGTGGGTTACATCGAACTGGATCTCAACAGCGGTAAGATCCT
TGAGAGTTTTCGCCCCGAAGAACGTTTTCCAATGATGAGCACTTTTAAAGTTCTGCTATGTGGCGCGGTA
TTATCCCGTATTGACGCCGGGCAAGAGCAACTCGGTCGCCGCATACACTATTCTCAGAATGACTTGGTTG
AGTACTCACCAGTCACAGAAAAGCATCTTACGGATGGCATGACAGTAAGAGAATTATGCAGTGCTGCCAT
AACCATGAGTGATAACACTGCGGCCAACTTACTTCTGACAACGATCGGAGGACCGAAGGAGCTAACCGCT
TTTTTGCACAACATGGGGGATCATGTAACTCGCCTTGATCGTTGGGAACCGGAGCTGAATGAAGCCATAC
CAAACGACGAGCGTGACACCACGATGCCTGTAGCAATGGCAACAACGTTGCGCAAACTATTAACTGGCGA
ACTACTTACTCTAGCTTCCCGGCAACAATTAATAGACTGGATGGAGGCGGATAAAGTTGCAGGACCACTT
CTGCGCTCGGCCCTTCCGGCTGGCTGGTTTATTGCTGATAAATCTGGAGCCGGTGAGCGTGGGTCTCGCG
GTATCATTGCAGCACTGGGGCCAGATGGTAAGCCCTCCCGTATCGTAGTTATCTACACGACGGGGAGTCA
GGCAACTATGGATGAACGAAATAGACAGATCGCTGAGATAGGTGCCTCACTGATTAAGCATTGGTAACTG
TCAGACCAAGTTTACTCATATATACTTTAGATTGATTTAAAACTTCATTTTTAATTTAAAAGGATCTAGG
TGAAGATCCTTTTTGATAATCTCATGACCAAAATCCCTTAACGTGAGTTTTCGTTCCACTGAGCGTCAGA
CCCCGTAGAAAAGATCAAAGGATCTTCTTGAGATCCTTTTTTTCTGCGCGTAATCTGCTGCTTGCAAACA
AAAAAACCACCGCTACCAGCGGTGGTTTGTTTGCCGGATCAAGAGCTACCAACTCTTTTTCCGAAGGTAA
CTGGCTTCAGCAGAGCGCAGATACCAAATACTGTTCTTCTAGTGTAGCCGTAGTTAGGCCACCACTTCAA
GAACTCTGTAGCACCGCCTACATACCTCGCTCTGCTAATCCTGTTACCAGTGGCTGCTGCCAGTGGCGAT
AAGTCGTGTCTTACCGGGTTGGACTCAAGACGATAGTTACCGGATAAGGCGCAGCGGTCGGGCTGAACGG
GGGGTTCGTGCACACAGCCCAGCTTGGAGCGAACGACCTACACCGAACTGAGATACCTACAGCGTGAGCT
ATGAGAAAGCGCCACGCTTCCCGAAGGGAGAAAGGCGGACAGGTATCCGGTAAGCGGCAGGGTCGGAACA
GGAGAGCGCACGAGGGAGCTTCCAGGGGGAAACGCCTGGTATCTTTATAGTCCTGTCGGGTTTCGCCACC
TCTGACTTGAGCGTCGATTTTTGTGATGCTCGTCAGGGGGGCGGAGCCTATGGAAAAACGCCAGCAACGC
GGCCTTTTTACGGTTCCTGGCCTTTTGCTGGCCTTTTGCTCACATGTTCTTTCCTGCGTTATCCCCTGAT
TCTGTGGATAACCGTATTACCGCCTTTGAGTGAGCTGATACCGCTCGCCGCAGCCGAACGACCGAGCGCA
GCGAGTCAGTGAGCGAGGAAGCGGAAGAGCGCCCAATACGCAAACCGCCTCTCCCCGCGCGTTGGCCGAT
TCATTAATGCAGCTGGCACGACAGGTTTCCCGACTGGAAAGCGGGCAGTGAGCGCAACGCAATTAATGTG
AGTTAGCTCACTCATTAGGCACCCCAGGCTTTACACTTTATGCTTCCGGCTCGTATGTTGTGTGGAATTG
TGAGCGGATAACAATTTCACACAGGAAACAGCTATGACCATGATTACGCCAAGCGCGCAATTAACCCTCA
CTAAAGGGAACAAAAGCTGGAGCTGCAAGCTTAA
Features (pLannotate 1.2.2; 25 found; start..end, strand, type, name):
      1..227     +  promoter       RSV promoter: Rous sarcoma virus enhancer/promoter
    228..408     +  LTR            5' LTR (truncated): truncated 5' long terminal repeat (LTR) from HIV-1
    455..580     +  misc_feature   HIV-1 Ψ: packaging signal of human immunodeficiency virus type 1
    564..927     +  CDS            HIV-1 gag (fragment): gag protein from human immunodeficiency virus 1; gag
   1073..1306    +  misc_feature   RRE: The Rev response element (RRE) of HIV-1 allows for Rev-dependent mRNA export from the nucleus to the cytoplasm.
   1683..1783    +  CDS            Rev (fragment): human immunodeficiency virus 1 (HIV-1) Rev protein; rev; enhances nuclear export of unspliced and incompletely spliced viral mRNAs
   1833..2073    +  promoter       U6 promoter: RNA polymerase III promoter for human U6 snRNA
   2174..2291    +  misc_feature   cPPT/CTS: central polypurine tract and central termination sequence of HIV-1
   2340..2850    +  promoter       hPGK promoter: human phosphoglycerate kinase 1 promoter
   2862..3515    +  CDS            mKO2: mKO2 is a basic (constitutively fluorescent) orange fluorescent protein published in 2008, derived from Verrillofungia concinna. It has moderate acid sensitivity.
   3523..3615    +  CDS            nef (fragment): NEF_HV1Z2 - Experimental evidence at protein level: Swiss-Prot protein existence level 1. Extracellular Nef protein targets CD4(+) T-lymphocytes for apoptosis by interacting with CXCR4 surface receptors. From Human immunodeficiency virus type 1 group M subtype D (isolate Z2/CDC-Z34) (HIV-1).
   3617..3850    +  LTR            3' LTR (ΔU3): self-inactivating 3' long terminal repeat (LTR) from HIV-1
   3922..4043    +  polyA_signal   SV40 poly(A) signal: SV40 polyadenylation signal
   4083..4218    +  rep_origin     SV40 ori: SV40 origin of replication
   4239..4257    -  promoter       T7 promoter: promoter for bacteriophage T7 RNA polymerase
   4265..4420    +  CDS            lacZα (fragment): LacZα fragment of β-galactosidase; lacZ fragment
   4425..4853    +  rep_origin     f1 ori (sequence partly withheld): f1 bacteriophage origin of replication; arrow indicates direction of (+) strand synthesis
   4906..5010    +  promoter       AmpR promoter: bla
   5011..5871    +  CDS            AmpR: β-lactamase; bla; confers resistance to ampicillin, carbenicillin, and related antibiotics
   6042..6630    +  rep_origin     ori: high-copy-number ColE1/pMB1/pBR322/pUC origin of replication
   6813..6905    +  CDS            lacI (fragment): lac repressor; lacI; The lac repressor binds to the lac operator to inhibit transcription in E. coli. This inhibition can be relieved by adding lactose or isopropyl-β-D-thiogalactopyranoside (IPTG).
   6918..6939    +  protein_bind   CAP binding site: CAP binding activates transcription in the presence of cAMP. E. coli catabolite activator protein
   6954..6984    +  promoter       lac promoter: promoter for the E. coli lac operon
   6992..7008    +  protein_bind   lac operator: The lac repressor binds to the lac operator to inhibit transcription in E. coli. This inhibition can be relieved by adding lactose or isopropyl-β-D-thiogalactopyranoside (IPTG). lac repressor encoded by lacI
   7053..7071    +  promoter       T3 promoter: promoter for bacteriophage T3 RNA polymerase
