[The description below was written by a language model from this plasmid's Addgene catalogue record and pLannotate feature annotations shown in this document.]
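Description:
pLKO.1-TRC.mKO2_shGLS is a 7,098 bp lentiviral RNAi vector built on the pLKO.1-TRC.mKO2 backbone, designed to knock down human glutaminase (GLS) while marking transduced cells with the orange fluorescent protein monomeric Kusabira-Orange2. It is propagated in E. coli through a high-copy ColE1/pUC-type origin with ampicillin selection from the bla gene. The backbone also carries an f1 origin, an SV40 origin, and remnants of a lac/lacZα cloning region flanked by T7 and T3 promoters. The depositor notes that it grows more slowly than typical plasmids.

The viral transfer cassette follows a third-generation, self-inactivating layout. An RSV promoter drives a truncated HIV-1 5' LTR, so genomic RNA can be produced in packaging cells without Tat. This is followed by the Ψ packaging signal with a gag fragment, the Rev response element for nuclear export of the unspliced genome, and a cPPT/CTS element that aids nuclear import in target cells. A ΔU3 3' LTR then disables LTR promoter activity after integration, and an SV40 poly(A) signal lies downstream.

Within this frame, a human U6 RNA polymerase III promoter transcribes the short hairpin against GLS, which was cloned between AgeI (destroyed during cloning) and EcoRI sites. The hairpin itself is not annotated in the feature table but would sit between the U6 promoter and the cPPT. A separate human PGK promoter drives mKO2, which occupies the position of the drug-resistance marker in standard pLKO.1 vectors. Transduced cells are therefore identified or sorted by fluorescence rather than by antibiotic selection. The associated publication concerns therapeutic targets in triple-negative breast cancer, consistent with use for stable GLS silencing in human cell lines.
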