Addgene plasmid #110319: pLKO.1-TRC.mKO2_shGLS
Purpose: shGLS (Target CAACTGGCCAAATTCAGTC), silence human GLS gene and express monomeric Kusabira-Orange2
Depositing lab: Sandra Martha Gomes Dias. Depositing organization: Centro Nacional de Pesquisa em Energia e Materiais (CNPEM). Publication: Guanylate-binding protein-1 is a potential new therapeutic target for triple-negative breast cancer. Quintero M, Adamoski D, Reis LMD, Ascencao CFR, Oliveira KRS, Goncalves KA, Dias MM, Carazzolle MF, Dias SMG. BMC Cancer. 2017 Nov 7;17(1):727. doi: 10.1186/s12885-017-3726-2. PubMed 29115931.
Backbone
  Vector backbone: pLKO.1-TRC.mKO2
  Backbone manufacturer: #85208
  Backbone size w/o insert (bp): 7032
  Total vector size (bp): 7098
  Vector type: Mammalian Expression, Lentiviral, RNAi
Growth in bacteria
  Bacterial resistance: Ampicillin, 100 μg/mL
  Growth temperature: 37°C
  Growth strain: NEB Stable
  Copy number: High Copy
Gene/Insert
  Gene/Insert name: GLS Glutaminase
  gRNA/shRNA sequence: CAACTGGCCAAATTCAGTC
  Species: H. sapiens (human)
  GenBank ID: 2744
  Entrez Gene: GLS (a.k.a. AAD20, CASGID, DEE71, EIEE71, GAC, GAM, GDPAG, GLS1, KGA)
  Promoter: U6 (RNA Pol III)
  Cloning method: Restriction Enzyme; 5′ cloning site AgeI (destroyed during cloning); 3′ cloning site EcoRI (not destroyed)
  Sequencing primers: 5′ GACTATCATATGCTTACCGT
Terms and licenses: Academic/Nonprofit Terms; Industry Terms: Not Available to Industry
Depositor comments: See Addgene's pLKO family protocol http://www.addgene.org/plko on how to use the pLKO family vectors. Plasmid grows more slowly than standard plasmids.
How to cite: pLKO.1-TRC.mKO2_shGLS was a gift from Sandra Martha Gomes Dias (Addgene plasmid # 110319 ; http://n2t.net/addgene:110319 ; RRID:Addgene_110319)
